>Addgene plasmid #181967 | pcDNA3-GFP11(x7)-Actin | addgene full sequence | sequence record 363384 | Addgene NGS Result
GACATTGATTATTGACTAGTTATTAATAGTAATCAATTACGGGGTCATTAGTTCATAGCCCATATATGGA
GTTCCGCGTTACATAACTTACGGTAAATGGCCCGCCTGGCTGACCGCCCAACGACCCCCGCCCATTGACG
TCAATAATGACGTATGTTCCCATAGTAACGCCAATAGGGACTTTCCATTGACGTCAATGGGTGGAGTATT
TACGGTAAACTGCCCACTTGGCAGTACATCAAGTGTATCATATGCCAAGTACGCCCCCTATTGACGTCAA
TGACGGTAAATGGCCCGCCTGGCATTATGCCCAGTACATGACCTTATGGGACTTTCCTACTTGGCAGTAC
ATCTACGTATTAGTCATCGCTATTACCATGGTGATGCGGTTTTGGCAGTACATCAATGGGCGTGGATAGC
GGTTTGACTCACGGGGATTTCCAAGTCTCCACCCCATTGACGTCAATGGGAGTTTGTTTTGGCACCAAAA
TCAACGGGACTTTCCAAAATGTCGTAACAACTCCGCCCCATTGACGCAAATGGGCGGTAGGCGTGTACGG
TGGGAGGTCTATATAAGCAGAGCTCTCTGGCTAACTAGAGAACCCACTGCTTACTGGCTTATCGAAATTA
ATACGACTCACTATAGGGAGACCCAAGCTTGCGGCCGCCACCATGGTGCGGGGTTCTCATCATCATCATC
ATCATGGTATGGCTAGCATGACTGGTGGACAGCAAATGGGTCGGGATCTGTACGACGATGACGATAAGAT
GCGTGACCACATGGTCCTTCATGAGTATGTAAATGCTGCTGGGATTACAGGTGGCTCTGGAAGTTCAGGT
GGAGGCTCGGGTGGCGGCAGTTCGAGAGATCATATGGTTCTCCACGAATACGTTAACGCCGCAGGCATCA
CTGGCAGTGGTGGATCTGGCAGCGGGAGCGGCTCTGGAGGTAGCAGTCGCGACCATATGGTACTACATGA
ATATGTCAATGCAGCCGGAATAACCGGATCCGGAAGTGGCTCAAGCGGAGGAGGAAGTAGTGGAAGTTCT
CGGGATCACATGGTGCTGCATGAGTATGTGAACGCGGCGGGTATAACTGGTTCGGGAGGCTCAGGTAGCG
GCAGTTCAGGAGGAAGCGGGTCCCGAGACCATATGGTGCTTCACGAATACGTAAACGCAGCTGGCATTAC
TGGGTCAGGAGGTTCAGGAGGGTCTGGTTCTGGATCAGGAGGTAGCAGGGATCACATGGTACTCCATGAG
TACGTGAACGCTGCTGGAATCACAGGCGGTAGCAGTGGTGGAAGTAGCGGCAGCGGCGGCAGTAGCTCAC
GGGACCATATGGTCCTGCACGAATATGTCAATGCTGCCGGTATCACCGGGAGTGGTGGGTCCGGCGGGAA
ATTCATGTCCGGACTCAGATCTGGCAGCGGTGGAGGCAGCGCATCCGGCGGAAGCGGAAGCGATGATGAT
ATCGCCGCGCTCGTCGTCGACAACGGCTCCGGCATGTGCAAGGCCGGCTTCGCGGGCGACGATGCCCCCC
GGGCCGTCTTCCCCTCCATCGTGGGGCGCCCCAGGCACCAGGGCGTGATGGTGGGCATGGGTCAGAAGGA
TTCCTATGTGGGCGACGAGGCCCAGAGCAAGAGAGGCATCCTCACCCTGAAGTACCCCATCGAGCACGGC
ATCGTCACCAACTGGGACGACATGGAGAAAATCTGGCACCACACCTTCTACAATGAGCTGCGTGTGGCTC
CCGAGGAGCACCCCGTGCTGCTGACCGAGGCCCCCCTGAACCCCAAGGCCAACCGCGAGAAGATGACCCA
GATCATGTTTGAGACCTTCAACACCCCAGCCATGTACGTTGCTATCCAGGCTGTGCTATCCCTGTACGCC
TCTGGCCGTACCACTGGCATCGTGATGGACTCCGGTGACGGGGTCACCCACACTGTGCCCATCTACGAGG
GGTATGCCCTCCCCCATGCCATCCTGCGTCTGGACCTGGCTGGCCGGGACCTGACTGACTACCTCATGAA
GATCCTCACCGAGCGCGGCTACAGCTTCACCACCACGGCCGAGCGGGAAATCGTGCGTGACATTAAGGAG
AAGCTGTGCTACGTCGCCCTGGACTTCGAGCAAGAGATGGCCACGGCTGCTTCCAGCTCCTCCCTGGAGA
AGAGCTACGAGCTGCCTGACGGCCAGGTCATCACCATTGGCAATGAGCGGTTCCGCTGCCCTGAGGCACT
CTTCCAGCCTTCCTTCCTGGGCATGGAGTCCTGTGGCATCCACGAAACTACCTTCAACTCCATCATGAAG
TGTGACGTGGACATCCGCAAAGACCTGTACGCCAACACAGTGCTGTCTGGCGGCACCACCATGTACCCTG
GCATTGCCGACAGGATGCAGAAGGAGATCACTGCCCTGGCACCCAGCACAATGAAGATCAAGATCATTGC
TCCTCCTGAGCGCAAGTACTCCGTGTGGATCGGCGGCTCCATCCTGGCCTCGCTGTCCACCTTCCAGCAG
ATGTGGATCAGCAAGCAGGAGTATGACGAGTCCGGCCCCTCCATCGTCCACCGCAAATGCTTCTAGGAAT
TCTGCAGATATCCATCACACTGGCGGCCGCTCGAGCATGCATCTAGAGGGCCCTATTCTATAGTGTCACC
TAAATGCTAGAGCTCGCTGATCAGCCTCGACTGTGCCTTCTAGTTGCCAGCCATCTGTTGTTTGCCCCTC
CCCCGTGCCTTCCTTGACCCTGGAAGGTGCCACTCCCACTGTCCTTTCCTAATAAAATGAGGAAATTGCA
TCGCATTGTCTGAGTAGGTGTCATTCTATTCTGGGGGGTGGGGTGGGGCAGGACAGCAAGGGGGAGGATT
GGGAAGACAATAGCAGGCATGCTGGGGATGCGGTGGGCTCTATGGCTTCTGAGGCGGAAAGAACCAGCTG
GGGCTCTAGGGGGTATCCCC
[124 nt withheld, positions 2961-3084]
C
[91 nt withheld, positions 3086-3176]
A
[49 nt withheld, positions 3178-3226]
CCTTTGACGTTGGAGTCCACGTTCTTT
[37 nt withheld, positions 3254-3290]
ACCCTATCTCGGTCTATTCTTTTGATTTATAAGGGATTTTGCCGATTTCGGCCTATTGGTTAAAAAATGA
GCTGATTTAACAAAAATTTAACGCGAATTAATTCTGTGGAATGTGTGTCAGTTAGGGTGTGGAAAGTCCC
CAGGCTCCCCAGCAGGCAGAAGTATGCAAAGCATGCATCTCAATTAGTCAGCAACCAGGTGTGGAAAGTC
CCCAGGCTCCCCAGCAGGCAGAAGTATGCAAAGCATGCATCTCAATTAGTCAGCAACCATAGTCCCGCCC
CTAACTCCGCCCATCCCGCCCCTAACTCCGCCCAGTTCCGCCCATTCTCCGCCCCATGGCTGACTAATTT
TTTTTATTTATGCAGAGGCCGAGGCCGCCTCTGCCTCTGAGCTATTCCAGAAGTAGTGAGGAGGCTTTTT
TGGAGGCCTAGGCTTTTGCAAAAAGCTCCCGGGAGCTTGTATATCCATTTTCGGATCTGATCAAGAGACA
GGATGAGGATCGTTTCGCATGATTGAACAAGATGGATTGCACGCAGGTTCTCCGGCCGCTTGGGTGGAGA
GGCTATTCGGCTATGACTGGGCACAACAGACAATCGGCTGCTCTGATGCCGCCGTGTTCCGGCTGTCAGC
GCAGGGGCGCCCGGTTCTTTTTGTCAAGACCGACCTGTCCGGTGCCCTGAATGAACTGCAGGACGAGGCA
GCGCGGCTATCGTGGCTGGCCACGACGGGCGTTCCTTGCGCAGCTGTGCTCGACGTTGTCACTGAAGCGG
GAAGGGACTGGCTGCTATTGGGCGAAGTGCCGGGGCAGGATCTCCTGTCATCTCACCTTGCTCCTGCCGA
GAAAGTATCCATCATGGCTGATGCAATGCGGCGGCTGCATACGCTTGATCCGGCTACCTGCCCATTCGAC
CACCAAGCGAAACATCGCATCGAGCGAGCACGTACTCGGATGGAAGCCGGTCTTGTCGATCAGGATGATC
TGGACGAAGAGCATCAGGGGCTCGCGCCAGCCGAACTGTTCGCCAGGCTCAAGGCGCGCATGCCCGACGG
CGAGGATCTCGTCGTGACCCATGGCGATGCCTGCTTGCCGAATATCATGGTGGAAAATGGCCGCTTTTCT
GGATTCATCGACTGTGGCCGGCTGGGTGTGGCGGACCGCTATCAGGACATAGCGTTGGCTACCCGTGATA
TTGCTGAAGAGCTTGGCGGCGAATGGGCTGACCGCTTCCTCGTGCTTTACGGTATCGCCGCTCCCGATTC
GCAGCGCATCGCCTTCTATCGCCTTCTTGACGAGTTCTTCTGAGCGGGACTCTGGGGTTCGAAATGACCG
ACCAAGCGACGCCCAACCTGCCATCACGAGATTTCGATTCCACCGCCGCCTTCTATGAAAGGTTGGGCTT
CGGAATCGTTTTCCGGGACGCCGGCTGGATGATCCTCCAGCGCGGGGATCTCATGCTGGAGTTCTTCGCC
CACCCCAACTTGTTTATTGCAGCTTATAATGGTTACAAATAAAGCAATAGCATCACAAATTTCACAAATA
AAGCATTTTTTTCACTGCATTCTAGTTGTGGTTTGTCCAAACTCATCAATGTATCTTATCATGTCTGTAT
ACCGTCGACCTCTAGCTAGAGCTTGGCGTAATCATGGTCATAGCTGTTTCCTGTGTGAAATTGTTATCCG
CTCACAATTCCACACAACATACGAGCCGGAAGCATAAAGTGTAAAGCCTGGGGTGCCTAATGAGTGAGCT
AACTCACATTAATTGCGTTGCGCTCACTGCCCGCTTTCCAGTCGGGAAACCTGTCGTGCCAGCTGCATTA
ATGAATCGGCCAACGCGCGGGGAGAGGCGGTTTGCGTATTGGGCGCTCTTCCGCTTCCTCGCTCACTGAC
TCGCTGCGCTCGGTCGTTCGGCTGCGGCGAGCGGTATCAGCTCACTCAAAGGCGGTAATACGGTTATCCA
CAGAATCAGGGGATAACGCAGGAAAGAACATGTGAGCAAAAGGCCAGCAAAAGGCCAGGAACCGTAAAAA
GGCCGCGTTGCTGGCGTTTTTCCATAGGCTCCGCCCCCCTGACGAGCATCACAAAAATCGACGCTCAAGT
CAGAGGTGGCGAAACCCGACAGGACTATAAAGATACCAGGCGTTTCCCCCTGGAAGCTCCCTCGTGCGCT
CTCCTGTTCCGACCCTGCCGCTTACCGGATACCTGTCCGCCTTTCTCCCTTCGGGAAGCGTGGCGCTTTC
TCATAGCTCACGCTGTAGGTATCTCAGTTCGGTGTAGGTCGTTCGCTCCAAGCTGGGCTGTGTGCACGAA
CCCCCCGTTCAGCCCGACCGCTGCGCCTTATCCGGTAACTATCGTCTTGAGTCCAACCCGGTAAGACACG
ACTTATCGCCACTGGCAGCAGCCACTGGTAACAGGATTAGCAGAGCGAGGTATGTAGGCGGTGCTACAGA
GTTCTTGAAGTGGTGGCCTAACTACGGCTACACTAGAAGAACAGTATTTGGTATCTGCGCTCTGCTGAAG
CCAGTTACCTTCGGAAAAAGAGTTGGTAGCTCTTGATCCGGCAAACAAACCACCGCTGGTAGCGGTGGTT
TTTTTGTTTGCAAGCAGCAGATTACGCGCAGAAAAAAAGGATCTCAAGAAGATCCTTTGATCTTTTCTAC
GGGGTCTGACGCTCAGTGGAACGAAAACTCACGTTAAGGGATTTTGGTCATGAGATTATCAAAAAGGATC
TTCACCTAGATCCTTTTAAATTAAAAATGAAGTTTTAAATCAATCTAAAGTATATATGAGTAAACTTGGT
CTGACAGTTACCAATGCTTAATCAGTGAGGCACCTATCTCAGCGATCTGTCTATTTCGTTCATCCATAGT
TGCCTGACTCCCCGTCGTGTAGATAACTACGATACGGGAGGGCTTACCATCTGGCCCCAGTGCTGCAATG
ATACCGCGAGACCCACGCTCACCGGCTCCAGATTTATCAGCAATAAACCAGCCAGCCGGAAGGGCCGAGC
GCAGAAGTGGTCCTGCAACTTTATCCGCCTCCATCCAGTCTATTAATTGTTGCCGGGAAGCTAGAGTAAG
TAGTTCGCCAGTTAATAGTTTGCGCAACGTTGTTGCCATTGCTACAGGCATCGTGGTGTCACGCTCGTCG
TTTGGTATGGCTTCATTCAGCTCCGGTTCCCAACGATCAAGGCGAGTTACATGATCCCCCATGTTGTGCA
AAAAAGCGGTTAGCTCCTTCGGTCCTCCGATCGTTGTCAGAAGTAAGTTGGCCGCAGTGTTATCACTCAT
GGTTATGGCAGCACTGCATAATTCTCTTACTGTCATGCCATCCGTAAGATGCTTTTCTGTGACTGGTGAG
TACTCAACCAAGTCATTCTGAGAATAGTGTATGCGGCGACCGAGTTGCTCTTGCCCGGCGTCAATACGGG
ATAATACCGCGCCACATAGCAGAACTTTAAAAGTGCTCATCATTGGAAAACGTTCTTCGGGGCGAAAACT
CTCAAGGATCTTACCGCTGTTGAGATCCAGTTCGATGTAACCCACTCGTGCACCCAACTGATCTTCAGCA
TCTTTTACTTTCACCAGCGTTTCTGGGTGAGCAAAAACAGGAAGGCAAAATGCCGCAAAAAAGGGAATAA
GGGCGACACGGAAATGTTGAATACTCATACTCTTCCTTTTTCAATATTATTGAAGCATTTATCAGGGTTA
TTGTCTCATGAGCGGATACATATTTGAATGTATTTAGAAAAATAAACAAATAGGGGTTCCGCGCACATTT
CCCCGAAAAGTGCCACCTGACGTCGACGGATCGGGAGATCTCCCGATCCCCTATGGTGCACTCTCAGTAC
AATCTGCTCTGATGCCGCATAGTTAAGCCAGTATCTGCTCCCTGCTTGTGTGTTGGAGGTCGCTGAGTAG
TGCGCGAGCAAAATTTAAGCTACAACAAGGCAAGGCTTGACCGACAATTGCATGAAGAATCTGCTTAGGG
TTAGGCGTTTTGCGCTGCTTCGCGATGTACGGGCCAGATATACGCGTT
Features (pLannotate 1.2.2; 31 found; start..end, strand, type, name):
      1..380     +  enhancer       CMV enhancer: human cytomegalovirus immediate early enhancer
    381..584     +  promoter       CMV promoter: human cytomegalovirus (CMV) immediate early promoter
    580..613     +  LTR            5' LTR (truncated) (fragment): truncated 5' long terminal repeat (LTR) from HIV-1
    629..647     +  promoter       T7 promoter: promoter for bacteriophage T7 RNA polymerase
    688..708     +  CDS            capTEV™ (fragment): composite tag for in vivo biotinylation, TEV protease cleavage, and 6xHis tagging
    709..741     +  CDS            T7 tag (gene 10 leader): leader peptide from bacteriophage T7 gene 10 promotes efficient translation in E. coli
    745..768     +  CDS            Xpress™ tag: Xpress™ epitope tag, including an enterokinase recognition and cleavage site
    772..819     +  CDS            GFP11: 11th β-strand of superfolder GFP associates with GFP(1-10), consisting of the first 10 β-strands, to reconstitute fluorescent GFP (Cabantous et al., 2005; Kamiyama et al., 2016)
    865..924     +  CDS            GFP11x7 (fragment): seven tandem copies of the 11th β-strand of superfolder GFP each GFP11 associates with GFP(1-10), consisting of the first 10 β-strands, to reconstitute fluorescent GFP (Kamiyama et al., 2016)
    958..1008    +  CDS            GFP11x7 (fragment): seven tandem copies of the 11th β-strand of superfolder GFP each GFP11 associates with GFP(1-10), consisting of the first 10 β-strands, to reconstitute fluorescent GFP (Kamiyama et al., 2016)
   1051..1101    +  CDS            GFP11x7 (fragment): seven tandem copies of the 11th β-strand of superfolder GFP each GFP11 associates with GFP(1-10), consisting of the first 10 β-strands, to reconstitute fluorescent GFP (Kamiyama et al., 2016)
   1144..1193    +  CDS            GFP11x7 (fragment): seven tandem copies of the 11th β-strand of superfolder GFP each GFP11 associates with GFP(1-10), consisting of the first 10 β-strands, to reconstitute fluorescent GFP (Kamiyama et al., 2016)
   1230..1293    +  CDS            GFP11x7 (fragment): seven tandem copies of the 11th β-strand of superfolder GFP each GFP11 associates with GFP(1-10), consisting of the first 10 β-strands, to reconstitute fluorescent GFP (Kamiyama et al., 2016)
   1330..1377    +  CDS            GFP11x7 (fragment): seven tandem copies of the 11th β-strand of superfolder GFP each GFP11 associates with GFP(1-10), consisting of the first 10 β-strands, to reconstitute fluorescent GFP (Kamiyama et al., 2016)
   1462..2583    +  CDS            ACTB: ACTB_BOVIN - Experimental evidence at protein level: Swiss-Prot protein existence level 1. Actin is a highly conserved protein that polymerizes to produce filaments that form cross-linked networks in the cytoplasm of cells. Actin exists in both monomeric (G-actin) and polymeric (F-actin) forms, both forms playing key functions, such as cell motility and contraction. In addition to their role in the cytoplasmic cytoskeleton, G- and F-actin also localize in the nucleus, and regulate gene transcription and motility and repair of damaged DNA. From Bos taurus (Bovine).
   2647..2665    -  promoter       SP6 promoter: promoter for bacteriophage SP6 RNA polymerase
   2691..2915    +  polyA_signal   bGH poly(A) signal: bovine growth hormone polyadenylation signal
   2919..2940    +  promoter       SV40 promoter (fragment): SV40 enhancer and early promoter
   2961..3389    +  rep_origin     f1 ori (sequence partly withheld): f1 bacteriophage origin of replication; arrow indicates direction of (+) strand synthesis
   3403..3732    +  promoter       SV40 promoter: SV40 enhancer and early promoter
   3799..4590    +  CDS            neo: KKA2_KLEPN - Also known as kan, nptII. Experimental evidence at protein level: Swiss-Prot protein existence level 1. Resistance to kanamycin, neomycin, paromomycin, ribostamycin, butirosin and gentamicin B. From Klebsiella pneumoniae.
   4614..4772    +  CDS            ble (fragment): BLE_KLEPN - Experimental evidence at protein level: Swiss-Prot protein existence level 1. Binding protein with a strong affinity to the bleomycin family of antibiotics. Binds to CL990; an antimitotic-antibiotic compound. From Klebsiella pneumoniae.
   4767..4888    +  polyA_signal   SV40 poly(A) signal: SV40 polyadenylation signal
   4961..4977    -  protein_bind   lac operator: The lac repressor binds to the lac operator to inhibit transcription in E. coli. This inhibition can be relieved by adding lactose or isopropyl-β-D-thiogalactopyranoside (IPTG). lac repressor encoded by lacI
   4985..5015    -  promoter       lac promoter: promoter for the E. coli lac operon
   5030..5051    -  protein_bind   CAP binding site: CAP binding activates transcription in the presence of cAMP. E. coli catabolite activator protein
   5064..5156    -  CDS            lacI (fragment): lac repressor; lacI; The lac repressor binds to the lac operator to inhibit transcription in E. coli. This inhibition can be relieved by adding lactose or isopropyl-β-D-thiogalactopyranoside (IPTG).
   5339..5927    -  rep_origin     ori: high-copy-number ColE1/pMB1/pBR322/pUC origin of replication
   6098..6958    -  CDS            AmpR: β-lactamase; bla; confers resistance to ampicillin, carbenicillin, and related antibiotics
   6959..7063    -  promoter       AmpR promoter: bla
   7122..7174    -  misc_feature   bom (fragment): basis of mobility region from pBR322
