[The description below was written by a language model from this plasmid's Addgene catalogue record and pLannotate feature annotations shown in this document.]
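Description:
pcDNA3-GFP11(x7)-Actin is a 7.3 kb mammalian expression plasmid built on the pcDNA3 backbone. It is propagated in E. coli through a high-copy ColE1/pUC-type origin with ampicillin selection (AmpR under its own bla promoter). It also carries an f1 origin for single-stranded DNA production. For selection in mammalian cells, an SV40 early promoter drives a neomycin phosphotransferase gene followed by an SV40 polyadenylation signal, which allows G418 selection of stable transfectants.

The payload is human beta-actin (ACTB) fused at its N terminus to seven tandem copies of GFP11, the eleventh β-strand of superfolder GFP. The automated annotation matches the actin coding region to the bovine protein, reflecting how highly conserved actin is, but the catalogue entry identifies it as human. Transcription is driven by the CMV immediate-early enhancer and promoter and terminated by the bovine growth hormone poly(A) signal. T7 and SP6 phage promoters flank the insert. Upstream of the GFP11 array, the backbone contributes a leader with a 6xHis tag, the T7 gene 10 leader tag and the Xpress epitope, which includes an enterokinase site. All of these are listed as N-terminal fusions.

GFP11 is non-fluorescent on its own and becomes fluorescent only when it associates with the complementary GFP(1-10) fragment. The sevenfold array can therefore recruit several GFP(1-10)-bearing partners to each actin molecule. The associated publication describes fluorescent biosensors that monitor compartmentalized signaling within microdomains. This suggests the construct serves to target split-GFP-based sensors to the actin cytoskeleton, although the record itself states only that it encodes tagged actin.
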