Addgene plasmid #181967: pcDNA3-GFP11(x7)-Actin
Purpose: Human beta actin tagged with 7 copies of GFP11.
Depositing lab: Jin Zhang. Publication: FluoSTEPs: Fluorescent biosensors for monitoring compartmentalized signaling within endogenous microdomains. Tenner B, Zhang JZ, Kwon Y, Pessino V, Feng S, Huang B, Mehta S, Zhang J. Sci Adv. 2021 May 21;7(21). pii: 7/21/eabe4091. doi: 10.1126/sciadv.abe4091. Print 2021 May. PubMed 34020947.
Backbone
  Vector backbone: pcDNA3
  Backbone manufacturer: Invitrogen
  Backbone size w/o insert (bp): 5510
  Total vector size (bp): 7328
  Vector type: Mammalian Expression
  Selectable markers: Neomycin (select with G418)
Growth in bacteria
  Bacterial resistance: Ampicillin, 100 μg/mL
  Growth temperature: 37°C
  Growth strain: DH5alpha
  Copy number: High Copy
Gene/Insert
  Gene/Insert name: GFP11(x7)-Actin
  Insert size (bp): 1818
  Entrez Gene: ACTB (a.k.a. BKRNS, BNS, BRWS1, CSMH, DDS1, PS1TP5BP1, THC8)
  Promoter: CMV
  Tag / fusion protein: 6xHIS - T7 tag (gene 10 leader) - Xpress (TM) tag (N terminal on backbone); GFP11(x7) (N terminal on insert)
  Cloning method: Gibson Cloning
  Sequencing primers: 5′ CMV forward; 3′ BGH reverse
Resource information
  A portion of this plasmid was derived from a plasmid made by: DNA encoding the GFP11(x7) array was provided by Bo Huang (UCSF).
Terms and licenses: Academic/Nonprofit Terms; Industry Terms: Not Available to Industry
How to cite: pcDNA3-GFP11(x7)-Actin was a gift from Jin Zhang (Addgene plasmid # 181967 ; http://n2t.net/addgene:181967 ; RRID:Addgene_181967)
